>Addgene plasmid #186344 | CIRC#del | addgene full sequence | sequence record 371610 | Addgene NGS Result
ATAAGGGATTTTGCCGATTTCGGCCTATTGGTTAAAAAATGAGCTGATTTAACAAAAATTTAACGCGAAT
TAATTCTGTGGAATGTGTGTCAGTTAGGGTGTGGAAAGTCCCCAGGCTCCCCAGCAGGCAGAAGTATGCA
AAGCATGCATCTCAATTAGTCAGCAACCAGGTGTGGAAAGTCCCCAGGCTCCCCAGCAGGCAGAAGTATG
CAAAGCATGCATCTCAATTAGTCAGCAACCATAGTCCCGCCCCTAACTCCGCCCATCCCGCCCCTAACTC
CGCCCAGTTCCGCCCATTCTCCGCCCCATGGCTGACTAATTTTTTTTATTTATGCAGAGGCCGAGGCCGC
CTCTGCCTCTGAGCTATTCCAGAAGTAGTGAGGAGGCTTTTTTGGAGGCCTAGGCTTTTGCAAAAAGCTC
CCGGGAGCTTGTATATCCATTTTCGGATCTGATCAAGAGACAGGATGAGGATCGTTTCGCATGATTGAAC
AAGATGGATTGCACGCAGGTTCTCCGGCCGCTTGGGTGGAGAGGCTATTCGGCTATGACTGGGCACAACA
GACAATCGGCTGCTCTGATGCCGCCGTGTTCCGGCTGTCAGCGCAGGGGCGCCCGGTTCTTTTTGTCAAG
ACCGACCTGTCCGGTGCCCTGAATGAACTGCAGGACGAGGCAGCGCGGCTATCGTGGCTGGCCACGACGG
GCGTTCCTTGCGCAGCTGTGCTCGACGTTGTCACTGAAGCGGGAAGGGACTGGCTGCTATTGGGCGAAGT
GCCGGGGCAGGATCTCCTGTCATCTCACCTTGCTCCTGCCGAGAAAGTATCCATCATGGCTGATGCAATG
CGGCGGCTGCATACGCTTGATCCGGCTACCTGCCCATTCGACCACCAAGCGAAACATCGCATCGAGCGAG
CACGTACTCGGATGGAAGCCGGTCTTGTCGATCAGGATGATCTGGACGAAGAGCATCAGGGGCTCGCGCC
AGCCGAACTGTTCGCCAGGCTCAAGGCGCGCATGCCCGACGGCGAGGATCTCGTCGTGACCCATGGCGAT
GCCTGCTTGCCGAATATCATGGTGGAAAATGGCCGCTTTTCTGGATTCATCGACTGTGGCCGGCTGGGTG
TGGCGGACCGCTATCAGGACATAGCGTTGGCTACCCGTGATATTGCTGAAGAGCTTGGCGGCGAATGGGC
TGACCGCTTCCTCGTGCTTTACGGTATCGCCGCTCCCGATTCGCAGCGCATCGCCTTCTATCGCCTTCTT
GACGAGTTCTTCTGAGCGGGACTCTGGGGTTCGAAATGACCGACCAAGCGACGCCCAACCTGCCATCACG
AGATTTCGATTCCACCGCCGCCTTCTATGAAAGGTTGGGCTTCGGAATCGTTTTCCGGGACGCCGGCTGG
ATGATCCTCCAGCGCGGGGATCTCATGCTGGAGTTCTTCGCCCACCCCAACTTGTTTATTGCAGCTTATA
ATGGTTACAAATAAAGCAATAGCATCACAAATTTCACAAATAAAGCATTTTTTTCACTGCATTCTAGTTG
TGGTTTGTCCAAACTCATCAATGTATCTTATCATGTCTGTATACCGTCGACCTCTAGCTAGAGCTTGGCG
TAATCATGGTCATAGCTGTTTCCTGTGTGAAATTGTTATCCGCTCACAATTCCACACAACATACGAGCCG
GAAGCATAAAGTGTAAAGCCTGGGGTGCCTAATGAGTGAGCTAACTCACATTAATTGCGTTGCGCTCACT
GCCCGCTTTCCAGTCGGGAAACCTGTCGTGCCAGCTGCATTAATGAATCGGCCAACGCGCGGGGAGAGGC
GGTTTGCGTATTGGGCGCTCTTCCGCTTCCTCGCTCACTGACTCGCTGCGCTCGGTCGTTCGGCTGCGGC
GAGCGGTATCAGCTCACTCAAAGGCGGTAATACGGTTATCCACAGAATCAGGGGATAACGCAGGAAAGAA
CATGTGAGCAAAAGGCCAGCAAAAGGCCAGGAACCGTAAAAAGGCCGCGTTGCTGGCGTTTTTCCATAGG
CTCCGCCCCCCTGACGAGCATCACAAAAATCGACGCTCAAGTCAGAGGTGGCGAAACCCGACAGGACTAT
AAAGATACCAGGCGTTTCCCCCTGGAAGCTCCCTCGTGCGCTCTCCTGTTCCGACCCTGCCGCTTACCGG
ATACCTGTCCGCCTTTCTCCCTTCGGGAAGCGTGGCGCTTTCTCATAGCTCACGCTGTAGGTATCTCAGT
TCGGTGTAGGTCGTTCGCTCCAAGCTGGGCTGTGTGCACGAACCCCCCGTTCAGCCCGACCGCTGCGCCT
TATCCGGTAACTATCGTCTTGAGTCCAACCCGGTAAGACACGACTTATCGCCACTGGCAGCAGCCACTGG
TAACAGGATTAGCAGAGCGAGGTATGTAGGCGGTGCTACAGAGTTCTTGAAGTGGTGGCCTAACTACGGC
TACACTAGAAGAACAGTATTTGGTATCTGCGCTCTGCTGAAGCCAGTTACCTTCGGAAAAAGAGTTGGTA
GCTCTTGATCCGGCAAACAAACCACCGCTGGTAGCGGTGGTTTTTTTGTTTGCAAGCAGCAGATTACGCG
CAGAAAAAAAGGATCTCAAGAAGATCCTTTGATCTTTTCTACGGGGTCTGACGCTCAGTGGAACGAAAAC
TCACGTTAAGGGATTTTGGTCATGAGATTATCAAAAAGGATCTTCACCTAGATCCTTTTAAATTAAAAAT
GAAGTTTTAAATCAATCTAAAGTATATATGAGTAAACTTGGTCTGACAGTTACCAATGCTTAATCAGTGA
GGCACCTATCTCAGCGATCTGTCTATTTCGTTCATCCATAGTTGCCTGACTCCCCGTCGTGTAGATAACT
ACGATACGGGAGGGCTTACCATCTGGCCCCAGTGCTGCAATGATACCGCGAGACCCACGCTCACCGGCTC
CAGATTTATCAGCAATAAACCAGCCAGCCGGAAGGGCCGAGCGCAGAAGTGGTCCTGCAACTTTATCCGC
CTCCATCCAGTCTATTAATTGTTGCCGGGAAGCTAGAGTAAGTAGTTCGCCAGTTAATAGTTTGCGCAAC
GTTGTTGCCATTGCTACAGGCATCGTGGTGTCACGCTCGTCGTTTGGTATGGCTTCATTCAGCTCCGGTT
CCCAACGATCAAGGCGAGTTACATGATCCCCCATGTTGTGCAAAAAAGCGGTTAGCTCCTTCGGTCCTCC
GATCGTTGTCAGAAGTAAGTTGGCCGCAGTGTTATCACTCATGGTTATGGCAGCACTGCATAATTCTCTT
ACTGTCATGCCATCCGTAAGATGCTTTTCTGTGACTGGTGAGTACTCAACCAAGTCATTCTGAGAATAGT
GTATGCGGCGACCGAGTTGCTCTTGCCCGGCGTCAATACGGGATAATACCGCGCCACATAGCAGAACTTT
AAAAGTGCTCATCATTGGAAAACGTTCTTCGGGGCGAAAACTCTCAAGGATCTTACCGCTGTTGAGATCC
AGTTCGATGTAACCCACTCGTGCACCCAACTGATCTTCAGCATCTTTTACTTTCACCAGCGTTTCTGGGT
GAGCAAAAACAGGAAGGCAAAATGCCGCAAAAAAGGGAATAAGGGCGACACGGAAATGTTGAATACTCAT
ACTCTTCCTTTTTCAATATTATTGAAGCATTTATCAGGGTTATTGTCTCATGAGCGGATACATATTTGAA
TGTATTTAGAAAAATAAACAAATAGGGGTTCCGCGCACATTTCCCCGAAAAGTGCCACCTGACGTCGACG
GATCGGGAGATCTCCCGATCCCCTATGGTGCACTCTCAGTACAATCTGCTCTGATGCCGCATAGTTAAGC
CAGTATCTGCTCCCTGCTTGTGTGTTGGAGGTCGCTGAGTAGTGCGCGAGCAAAATTTAAGCTACAACAA
GGCAAGGCTTGACCGACAATTGCATGAAGAATCTGCTTAGGGTTAGGCGTTTTGCGCTGCTTCGCGATGT
ACGGGCCAGATATACGCGTTGACATTGATTATTGACTAGTTATTAATAGTAATCAATTACGGGGTCATTA
GTTCATAGCCCATATATGGAGTTCCGCGTTACATAACTTACGGTAAATGGCCCGCCTGGCTGACCGCCCA
ACGACCCCCGCCCATTGACGTCAATAATGACGTATGTTCCCATAGTAACGCCAATAGGGACTTTCCATTG
ACGTCAATGGGTGGAGTATTTACGGTAAACTGCCCACTTGGCAGTACATCAAGTGTATCATATGCCAAGT
ACGCCCCCTATTGACGTCAATGACGGTAAATGGCCCGCCTGGCATTATGCCCAGTACATGACCTTATGGG
ACTTTCCTACTTGGCAGTACATCTACGTATTAGTCATCGCTATTACCATGGTGATGCGGTTTTGGCAGTA
CATCAATGGGCGTGGATAGCGGTTTGACTCACGGGGATTTCCAAGTCTCCACCCCATTGACGTCAATGGG
AGTTTGTTTTGGCACCAAAATCAACGGGACTTTCCAAAATGTCGTAACAACTCCGCCCCATTGACGCAAA
TGGGCGGTAGGCGTGTACGGTGGGAGGTCTATATAAGCAGAGCTCTCTGGCTAACTAGAGAACCCACTGC
TTACTGGCTTATCGAAATTAATACGACTCACTATAGGGAGACCCAAGCTGGCTAGCGTTTAAACGGGCCC
TCTAGACTCGAGCAGGCAGGCAGCTAGAAACTGAGCAAGCAGCTGGCCCCTCTCAGGCGCTCTCCCGCTC
GCTCGCTCGCTCACTCTCTTTCTCTCTCTCTCTCCCCATCTCTGTGTGATGCCCCTCTCTGACTTGCTTG
CCCTCTGGGAACCAACCTGCAAGTACGTTCGTTTAACTCAAGCTGCCTCGCCTTGCAACGCGAGTCTGTG
TTTTTGCAGGAACATTTACACGTCTGCGGATCTTGTACAAACAAATGCTTTCTCCGCTCTGAGCAAGGCC
CACAGGGACTGCAAAAAGGCAAAAGGAAAGACATCTAAGCTAGAGCATCAGCAGAGAGAGAGAAAAAAAA
TCACCATGCAACACCCCCTAACATGTCCGCAGCTGCACCCCCACCCAGCCGGTCAGCCCCCAGGCCCTGG
AAGGATCCGAGCGCTACAGCAAAAGACAGAGAGAGCGGCGGAAAGAGGCAGCACTGGCTAGGACACCTGC
CGCAGGAAGAGGCGGGCACAGACGGGCAGAGAGTGCAGGGAGAGGCTGCCATAAGGGGCAATGCTGTGTC
TCTGGGAGACAAGGGTGAGTCTCAGGCAAGCTTAAGTTTAAACCGCTGATCAGCCTCGACTGTGCCTTCT
AGTTGCCAGCCATCTGTTGTTTGCCCCTCCCCCGTGCCTTCCTTGACCCTGGAAGGTGCCACTCCCACTG
TCCTTTCCTAATAAAATGAGGAAATTGCATCGCATTGTCTGAGTAGGTGTCATTCTATTCTGGGGGGTGG
GGTGGGGCAGGACAGCAAGGGGGAGGATTGGGAAGACAATAGCAGGCATGCTGGGGATGCGGTGGGCTCT
ATGGCTTCTGAGGCGGAAAGAACCAGCTGGGGCTCTAGGGGGTATCCCC
[124 nt withheld, positions 5580-5703]
C
[91 nt withheld, positions 5705-5795]
A
[49 nt withheld, positions 5797-5845]
CCTTTGACGTTGGAGTCCACGTTCTTT
[37 nt withheld, positions 5873-5909]
ACCCTATCTCGGTCTATTCTTTTGATTT
Features (pLannotate 1.2.2; 20 found; start..end, strand, type, name):
     85..414     +  promoter       SV40 promoter: SV40 enhancer and early promoter
    481..1272    +  CDS            neo: KKA2_KLEPN - Also known as kan, nptII. Experimental evidence at protein level: Swiss-Prot protein existence level 1. Resistance to kanamycin, neomycin, paromomycin, ribostamycin, butirosin and gentamicin B. From Klebsiella pneumoniae.
   1296..1454    +  CDS            ble (fragment): BLE_KLEPN - Experimental evidence at protein level: Swiss-Prot protein existence level 1. Binding protein with a strong affinity to the bleomycin family of antibiotics. Binds to CL990; an antimitotic-antibiotic compound. From Klebsiella pneumoniae.
   1449..1570    +  polyA_signal   SV40 poly(A) signal: SV40 polyadenylation signal
   1643..1659    -  protein_bind   lac operator: The lac repressor binds to the lac operator to inhibit transcription in E. coli. This inhibition can be relieved by adding lactose or isopropyl-β-D-thiogalactopyranoside (IPTG). lac repressor encoded by lacI
   1667..1697    -  promoter       lac promoter: promoter for the E. coli lac operon
   1712..1733    -  protein_bind   CAP binding site: CAP binding activates transcription in the presence of cAMP. E. coli catabolite activator protein
   1746..1838    -  CDS            lacI (fragment): lac repressor; lacI; The lac repressor binds to the lac operator to inhibit transcription in E. coli. This inhibition can be relieved by adding lactose or isopropyl-β-D-thiogalactopyranoside (IPTG).
   2021..2609    -  rep_origin     ori: high-copy-number ColE1/pMB1/pBR322/pUC origin of replication
   2780..3640    -  CDS            AmpR: β-lactamase; bla; confers resistance to ampicillin, carbenicillin, and related antibiotics
   3641..3745    -  promoter       AmpR promoter: bla
   3804..3856    -  misc_feature   bom (fragment): basis of mobility region from pBR322
   4011..4390    +  enhancer       CMV enhancer: human cytomegalovirus immediate early enhancer
   4391..4594    +  promoter       CMV promoter: human cytomegalovirus (CMV) immediate early promoter
   4590..4623    +  LTR            5' LTR (truncated) (fragment): truncated 5' long terminal repeat (LTR) from HIV-1
   4639..4657    +  promoter       T7 promoter: promoter for bacteriophage T7 RNA polymerase
   4846..5004    -  CDS            VEGFA (fragment): VEGFA_HUMAN - Also known as VEGF. Experimental evidence at protein level: Swiss-Prot protein existence level 1. Growth factor active in angiogenesis, vasculogenesis and endothelial cell growth. Induces endothelial cell proliferation, promotes cell migration, inhibits apoptosis and induces permeabilization of blood vessels. Binds to the FLT1/VEGFR1 and KDR/VEGFR2 receptors, heparan sulfate and heparin. NRP1/Neuropilin-1 binds isoforms VEGF-165 and VEGF-145. Isoform VEGF165B binds to KDR but does not activate downstream signaling pathways, does not activate angiogenesis and inhibits tumor growth
   5310..5534    +  polyA_signal   bGH poly(A) signal: bovine growth hormone polyadenylation signal
   5538..5559    +  promoter       SV40 promoter (fragment): SV40 enhancer and early promoter
   5580..71      +  rep_origin     f1 ori (across the origin) (sequence partly withheld): f1 bacteriophage origin of replication; arrow indicates direction of (+) strand synthesis
