[The description below was written by a language model from this plasmid's Addgene catalogue record and pLannotate feature annotations shown in this document.]
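Description:
CIRC#del is a mammalian expression plasmid built on the pcDNA3.1 backbone, carrying a 572 bp fragment of the human VEGFA gene cloned between the HindIII and XhoI sites of the polylinker. According to the record, the insert comprises VEGFA exon 7 together with only short stretches of the flanking introns, which are not sufficient to support production of the circular RNA hsa_circ_0076611 (circVEGF). The name and stated purpose suggest it serves as a deletion or negative-control counterpart to a circRNA-expressing construct, although the record does not spell out that pairing.

The insert lies downstream of the CMV immediate-early enhancer and promoter and a T7 promoter, and upstream of the bovine growth hormone polyadenylation signal, so it is transcribed as a polyadenylated RNA in transfected mammalian cells. The annotation software detected the VEGFA-matching segment on the minus strand relative to the CMV promoter. The record does not comment on insert orientation, so this should be checked against the sequence rather than assumed. A short hit labelled as a truncated HIV-1 LTR fragment next to the CMV promoter is probably an annotation artefact rather than a functional viral element.

For propagation in E. coli the plasmid has a high-copy ColE1/pUC-type origin and an ampicillin resistance gene. An f1 origin is also present. A neomycin phosphotransferase cassette driven by the SV40 early promoter, with an SV40 poly(A) signal, allows G418 selection of stably transfected mammalian cells. The sequenced record is 5,937 nt; the catalogue's total size entry is evidently erroneous.
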