Addgene plasmid #186344: CIRC#del
Purpose: Contains VEGFA exon 7 and short intronic flanking regions not sufficient for expression of hsa_circ_0076611 (circVEGF)
Depositing lab: Giovanni Blandino. Depositing organization: IRCCS Istituto Nazionale Tumori Regina Elena (IFO). Publication: MALAT1-dependent hsa_circ_0076611 regulates translation rate in triple-negative breast cancer. Turco C, Esposito G, Iaiza A, Goeman F, Benedetti A, Gallo E, Daralioti T, Perracchio L, Sacconi A, Pasanisi P, Muti P, Pulito C, Strano S, Ianniello Z, Fatica A, Forcato M, Fazi F, Blandino G, Fontemaggi G. Commun Biol. 2022 Jun 16;5(1):598. doi: 10.1038/s42003-022-03539-x. PubMed 35710947.
Backbone
  Vector backbone: pcDNA3.1
  Backbone manufacturer: invitrogen
  Backbone size w/o insert (bp): 5428
  Total vector size (bp): 6
  Modifications to backbone: Hind III to Xho I removal from MCS during cloning
  Vector type: Mammalian Expression
Growth in bacteria
  Bacterial resistance: Ampicillin, 100 μg/mL
  Growth temperature: 37°C
  Growth strain: DH5alpha
  Copy number: High Copy
Gene/Insert
  Gene/Insert name: VEGFA (alt name: VEGF)
  Species: H. sapiens (human)
  Insert size (bp): 572
  GenBank ID: NM_001025366.3 NM_001025366.3
  Entrez Gene: VEGFA (a.k.a. L-VEGF, MVCD1, VEGF, VPF)
  Cloning method: Restriction Enzyme; 5′ cloning site HindIII (not destroyed); 3′ cloning site XhoI (not destroyed)
  Sequencing primers: 5′ T7
Terms and licenses: Academic/Nonprofit Terms; Industry Terms: Not Available to Industry
How to cite: CIRC#del was a gift from Giovanni Blandino (Addgene plasmid # 186344 ; http://n2t.net/addgene:186344 ; RRID:Addgene_186344)
